>Addgene plasmid #131849 | pHcRed-NPMMLF1nes-C1 | addgene full sequence | sequence record 264391 | Addgene NGS Result
TAGTTATTAATAGTAATCAATTACGGGGTCATTAGTTCATAGCCCATATATGGAGTTCCGCGTTACATAA
CTTACGGTAAATGGCCCGCCTGGCTGACCGCCCAACGACCCCCGCCCATTGACGTCAATAATGACGTATG
TTCCCATAGTAACGCCAATAGGGACTTTCCATTGACGTCAATGGGTGGAGTATTTACGGTAAACTGCCCA
CTTGGCAGTACATCAAGTGTATCATATGCCAAGTACGCCCCCTATTGACGTCAATGACGGTAAATGGCCC
GCCTGGCATTATGCCCAGTACATGACCTTATGGGACTTTCCTACTTGGCAGTACATCTACGTATTAGTCA
TCGCTATTACCATGGTGATGCGGTTTTGGCAGTACATCAATGGGCGTGGATAGCGGTTTGACTCACGGGG
ATTTCCAAGTCTCCACCCCATTGACGTCAATGGGAGTTTGTTTTGGCACCAAAATCAACGGGACTTTCCA
AAATGTCGTAACAACTCCGCCCCATTGACGCAAATGGGCGGTAGGCGTGTACGGTGGGAGGTCTATATAA
GCAGAGCTGGTTTAGTGAACCGTCAGATCCGCTAGCGCTACCGGTCGCCACCATGGTGAGCGGCCTGCTG
AAGGAGAGTATGCGCATCAAGATGTACATGGAGGGCACCGTGAACGGCCACTACTTCAAGTGCGAGGGCG
AGGGCGACGGCAACCCCTTCGCCGGCACCCAGAGCATGAGAATCCACGTGACCGAGGGCGCCCCCCTGCC
CTTCGCCTTCGACATCCTGGCCCCCTGCTGCGAGTACGGCAGCAGGACCTTCGTGCACCACACCGCCGAG
ATCCCCGACTTCTTCAAGCAGAGCTTCCCCGAGGGCTTCACCTGGGAGAGAACCACCACCTACGAGGACG
GCGGCATCCTGACCGCCCACCAGGACACCAGCCTGGAGGGCAACTGCCTGATCTACAAGGTGAAGGTGCA
CGGCACCAACTTCCCCGCCGACGGCCCCGTGATGAAGAACAAGAGCGGCGGCTGGGAGCCCAGCACCGAG
GTGGTGTACCCCGAGAACGGCGTGCTGTGCGGCCGGAACGTGATGGCCCTGAAGGTGGGCGACCGGCACC
TGATCTGCCACCACTACACCAGCTACCGGAGCAAGAAGGCCGTGCGCGCCCTGACCATGCCCGGCTTCCA
CTTCACCGACATCCGGCTCCAGATGCTGCGGAAGAAGAAGGACGAGTACTTCGAGCTGTACGAGGCCAGC
GTGGCCCGGTACAGCGACCTGCCCGAGAAGGCCAACTCCGGACTCAGATCTCGAGCTCAAGCTTCGAATT
CTATGGAAGATTCGATGGACATGGACATGAGCCCCCTGAGGCCCCAGAACTATCTTTTCGGTTGTGAACT
AAAGGCCGACAAAGATTATCACTTTAAGGTGGATAATGATGAAAATGAGCACCAGTTATCTTTAAGAACG
GTCAGTTTAGGGGCTGGTGCAAAGGATGAGTTGCACATTGTTGAAGCAGAGGCAATGAATTACGAAGGCA
GTCCAATTAAAGTAACACTGGCAACTTTGAAAATGTCTGTACAGCCAACGGTTTCCCTTGGGGGCTTTGA
AATAACACCACCAGTGGTCTTAAGGTTGAAGTGTGGTTCAGGGCCAGTGCATATTAGTGGACAGCACTTA
GTAGCTGTGGAGGAAGATGCAGAGTCAGAAGATGAAGAGGAGGAGGATGTGAAACTCTTAAGTATATCTG
GAAAGCGGTCTGCCCCTGGAGGTGGTAGCAAGGTTCCACAGAAAAAAGTAAAACTTGCTGCTGATGAAGA
TGATGACGATGATGATGAAGAGGATGATGATGAAGATGAGTCCATTCTTGCACACCGAGAAAATATGCGA
CAGATGATAAGAAGTTTTTCTGAACCCTTTGGAAGAGACTTGCTCAGTATCTCTGATGGTAGAGGGAGAG
CTCATAATCGTAGAGGACATAATGATGGTGAAGATTCTTTGACTCATACAGATGTCAGCTCTTTCCAGAC
AATGGACCAAATGGTGTCAAATATGAGAAACTATATGCAGAAATTAGAAAGAAACTTCGGTCAACTTTCA
GTGGATCCACCGGATCTAGATAACTGATCATAATCAGCCATACCACATTTGTAGAGGTTTTACTTGCTTT
AAAAAACCTCCCACACCTCCCCCTGAACCTGAAACATAAAATGAATGCAATTGTTGTTGTTAACTTGTTT
ATTGCAGCTTATAATGGTTACAAATAAAGCAATAGCATCACAAATTTCACAAATAAAGCATTTTTTTCAC
TGCATTCTAGTTGTGGTTTGTCCAAACTCATCAATGTATCTTAACGCGTAAATTGTAAGCGTTAATATTT
TGTTAAAATTCGCGTTAAATTTTTGTTAAATCAGCTCATTTTTTAACCAATAGGCCGAAATCGGCAAAAT
CCCTTATAAATCAAAAGAATAGACCGAGATAGGGT
[37 nt withheld, positions 2486-2522]
AAAGAACGTGGACTCCAACGTCAAAGG
[49 nt withheld, positions 2550-2598]
T
[91 nt withheld, positions 2600-2690]
G
[124 nt withheld, positions 2692-2815]
CAGGTGGCACTTTTCGGGGAAATGTGCGCGGAACCCCTATTTGTTTATTTTTCTAAATACATTCAAATAT
GTATCCGCTCATGAGACAATAACCCTGATAAATGCTTCAATAATATTGAAAAAGGAAGAGTCCTGAGGCG
GAAAGAACCAGCTGTGGAATGTGTGTCAGTTAGGGTGTGGAAAGTCCCCAGGCTCCCCAGCAGGCAGAAG
TATGCAAAGCATGCATCTCAATTAGTCAGCAACCAGGTGTGGAAAGTCCCCAGGCTCCCCAGCAGGCAGA
AGTATGCAAAGCATGCATCTCAATTAGTCAGCAACCATAGTCCCGCCCCTAACTCCGCCCATCCCGCCCC
TAACTCCGCCCAGTTCCGCCCATTCTCCGCCCCATGGCTGACTAATTTTTTTTATTTATGCAGAGGCCGA
GGCCGCCTCGGCCTCTGAGCTATTCCAGAAGTAGTGAGGAGGCTTTTTTGGAGGCCTAGGCTTTTGCAAA
GATCGATCAAGAGACAGGATGAGGATCGTTTCGCATGATTGAACAAGATGGATTGCACGCAGGTTCTCCG
GCCGCTTGGGTGGAGAGGCTATTCGGCTATGACTGGGCACAACAGACAATCGGCTGCTCTGATGCCGCCG
TGTTCCGGCTGTCAGCGCAGGGGCGCCCGGTTCTTTTTGTCAAGACCGACCTGTCCGGTGCCCTGAATGA
ACTGCAAGACGAGGCAGCGCGGCTATCGTGGCTGGCCACGACGGGCGTTCCTTGCGCAGCTGTGCTCGAC
GTTGTCACTGAAGCGGGAAGGGACTGGCTGCTATTGGGCGAAGTGCCGGGGCAGGATCTCCTGTCATCTC
ACCTTGCTCCTGCCGAGAAAGTATCCATCATGGCTGATGCAATGCGGCGGCTGCATACGCTTGATCCGGC
TACCTGCCCATTCGACCACCAAGCGAAACATCGCATCGAGCGAGCACGTACTCGGATGGAAGCCGGTCTT
GTCGATCAGGATGATCTGGACGAAGAGCATCAGGGGCTCGCGCCAGCCGAACTGTTCGCCAGGCTCAAGG
CGAGCATGCCCGACGGCGAGGATCTCGTCGTGACCCATGGCGATGCCTGCTTGCCGAATATCATGGTGGA
AAATGGCCGCTTTTCTGGATTCATCGACTGTGGCCGGCTGGGTGTGGCGGACCGCTATCAGGACATAGCG
TTGGCTACCCGTGATATTGCTGAAGAGCTTGGCGGCGAATGGGCTGACCGCTTCCTCGTGCTTTACGGTA
TCGCCGCTCCCGATTCGCAGCGCATCGCCTTCTATCGCCTTCTTGACGAGTTCTTCTGAGCGGGACTCTG
GGGTTCGAAATGACCGACCAAGCGACGCCCAACCTGCCATCACGAGATTTCGATTCCACCGCCGCCTTCT
ATGAAAGGTTGGGCTTCGGAATCGTTTTCCGGGACGCCGGCTGGATGATCCTCCAGCGCGGGGATCTCAT
GCTGGAGTTCTTCGCCCACCCTAGGGGGAGGCTAACTGAAACACGGAAGGAGACAATACCGGAAGGAACC
CGCGCTATGACGGCAATAAAAAGACAGAATAAAACGCACGGTGTTGGGTCGTTTGTTCATAAACGCGGGG
TTCGGTCCCAGGGCTGGCACTCTGTCGATACCCCACCGAGACCCCATTGGGGCCAATACGCCCGCGTTTC
TTCCTTTTCCCCACCCCACCCCCCAAGTTCGGGTGAAGGCCCAGGGCTCGCAGCCAACGTCGGGGCGGCA
GGCCCTGCCATAGCCTCAGGTTACTCATATATACTTTAGATTGATTTAAAACTTCATTTTTAATTTAAAA
GGATCTAGGTGAAGATCCTTTTTGATAATCTCATGACCAAAATCCCTTAACGTGAGTTTTCGTTCCACTG
AGCGTCAGACCCCGTAGAAAAGATCAAAGGATCTTCTTGAGATCCTTTTTTTCTGCGCGTAATCTGCTGC
TTGCAAACAAAAAAACCACCGCTACCAGCGGTGGTTTGTTTGCCGGATCAAGAGCTACCAACTCTTTTTC
CGAAGGTAACTGGCTTCAGCAGAGCGCAGATACCAAATACTGTTCTTCTAGTGTAGCCGTAGTTAGGCCA
CCACTTCAAGAACTCTGTAGCACCGCCTACATACCTCGCTCTGCTAATCCTGTTACCAGTGGCTGCTGCC
AGTGGCGATAAGTCGTGTCTTACCGGGTTGGACTCAAGACGATAGTTACCGGATAAGGCGCAGCGGTCGG
GCTGAACGGGGGGTTCGTGCACACAGCCCAGCTTGGAGCGAACGACCTACACCGAACTGAGATACCTACA
GCGTGAGCTATGAGAAAGCGCCACGCTTCCCGAAGGGAGAAAGGCGGACAGGTATCCGGTAAGCGGCAGG
GTCGGAACAGGAGAGCGCACGAGGGAGCTTCCAGGGGGAAACGCCTGGTATCTTTATAGTCCTGTCGGGT
TTCGCCACCTCTGACTTGAGCGTCGATTTTTGTGATGCTCGTCAGGGGGGCGGAGCCTATGGAAAAACGC
CAGCAACGCGGCCTTTTTACGGTTCCTGGCCTTTTGCTGGCCTTTTGCTCACATGTTCTTTCCTGCGTTA
TCCCCTGATTCTGTGGATAACCGTATTACCGCCATGCAT
Features (pLannotate 1.2.2; 16 found; start..end, strand, type, name):
     61..364     +  enhancer       CMV enhancer: human cytomegalovirus immediate early enhancer
    365..568     +  promoter       CMV promoter: human cytomegalovirus (CMV) immediate early promoter
    613..1297    +  CDS            HcRed1 (fragment): far-red fluorescent variant of Heteractis crispa chromoprotein mammalian codon-optimized
   1297..1332    +  misc_feature   MCS (fragment): multiple cloning site
   1333..1818    +  CDS            NPM1 (fragment): NPM_HUMAN - Also known as NPM. Experimental evidence at protein level: Swiss-Prot protein existence level 1. Involved in diverse cellular processes such as ribosome biogenesis, centrosome duplication, protein chaperoning, histone assembly, cell proliferation, and regulation of tumor suppressors p53/TP53 and ARF. Binds ribosome presumably to drive ribosome nuclear export. Associated with nucleolar ribonucleoprotein structures and bind single-stranded nucleic acids. Acts as a chaperonin for the core histones H3, H2B and H4. Stimulates APEX1 endonuclease activity on apurinic/apyrimidinic (AP) dou
   1858..2109    +  CDS            MLF1 (fragment): MLF1_HUMAN - Experimental evidence at protein level: Swiss-Prot protein existence level 1. Involved in lineage commitment of primary hemopoietic progenitors by restricting erythroid formation and enhancing myeloid formation. Interferes with erythropoietin-induced erythroid terminal differentiation by preventing cells from exiting the cell cycle through suppression of CDKN1B/p27Kip1 levels. Suppresses COP1 activity via CSN3 which activates p53 and induces cell cycle arrest. Binds DNA and affects the expression of a number of genes so may function as a transcription factor in the nucleus. From H
   2125..2209    +  CDS            large T antigen (fragment): large T antigen from SV40 (simian virus 40)
   2232..2353    +  polyA_signal   SV40 poly(A) signal: SV40 polyadenylation signal
   2387..2815    -  rep_origin     f1 ori (sequence partly withheld): f1 bacteriophage origin of replication; arrow indicates direction of (+) strand synthesis
   2842..2946    +  promoter       AmpR promoter: bla
   2948..3305    +  promoter       SV40 promoter: SV40 enhancer and early promoter
   3340..4134    +  CDS            NeoR/KanR: aminoglycoside phosphotransferase from Tn5; aph(3')-II (or nptII); confers resistance to neomycin, kanamycin, and G418 (Geneticin®)
   4155..4307    +  CDS            ble (fragment): BLE_KLEPN - Experimental evidence at protein level: Swiss-Prot protein existence level 1. Binding protein with a strong affinity to the bleomycin family of antibiotics. Binds to CL990; an antimitotic-antibiotic compound. From Klebsiella pneumoniae.
   4366..4413    +  polyA_signal   HSV TK poly(A) signal: herpes simplex virus thymidine kinase polyadenylation signal (Cole and Stacy, 1985)
   4504..4520    -  polyA_signal   bGH poly(A) signal (fragment): bovine growth hormone polyadenylation signal
   4742..5330    +  rep_origin     ori: high-copy-number ColE1/pMB1/pBR322/pUC origin of replication
