[The description below was written by a language model from this plasmid's Addgene catalogue record and pLannotate feature annotations shown in this document.]
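Description:
pHcRed-NPMMLF1nes-C1 is a mammalian expression plasmid built on the pHcRed-C1 backbone and intended for transient transfection. A CMV immediate-early enhancer and promoter drive a single fusion reading frame that begins with HcRed1, a far-red fluorescent protein derived from a Heteractis crispa chromoprotein. This is joined through remnants of the multiple cloning site to a human NPM1 fragment, followed by a segment of MLF1. According to the record, the insert comprises NPM1 residues 1–175 attached to the MLF1 nuclear export signal (MLF1 residues 33–67). The annotated MLF1 match is somewhat longer than a 35-residue segment would predict, so the exact boundaries should be checked against the sequence. An SV40 polyadenylation signal terminates the transcript. The short "large T antigen" match just upstream of it probably reflects SV40-derived backbone sequence rather than a functional coding element.

The plasmid replicates in E. coli from a high-copy ColE1/pUC-type origin and also carries an f1 origin for single-stranded DNA production. A single Tn5 aminoglycoside phosphotransferase gene provides both selections. It is expressed from a bacterial bla promoter for kanamycin resistance and from the SV40 early promoter, with an HSV TK poly(A) signal, for G418 selection in mammalian cells. The small ble and bGH poly(A) fragments appear to be residual backbone sequence.

The construct is described as a control deletion construct for studies of NPM1c, the cytoplasmically mislocalized NPM1 mutant associated with acute myeloid leukemia. The red tag allows the subcellular distribution of the NPM1–export signal fusion to be followed by fluorescence microscopy.
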