Addgene plasmid #131849: pHcRed-NPMMLF1nes-C1
Purpose: Expresses the N-terminal nuclear export signal of HcRed-NPMMLF1 in mammalian cells through transient transfection
Depositing lab: Mark Minden. Depositing organization: University Health Network. Publication: NPM1c impedes CTCF functions through cytoplasmic mislocalization in acute myeloid leukemia. Wang AJ, Han Y, Jia N, Chen P, Minden MD. Leukemia. 2020 May;34(5):1278-1290. doi: 10.1038/s41375-019-0681-8. Epub 2019 Dec 12. PubMed 31831844.
Backbone
  Vector backbone: pHcRed-C1
  Vector type: Mammalian Expression
  Selectable markers: Neomycin (select with G418)
Growth in bacteria
  Bacterial resistance: Kanamycin, 50 μg/mL
  Growth temperature: 37°C
  Growth strain: DH5alpha
  Copy number: High Copy
Gene/Insert
  Gene/Insert name: NPM1
  Species: H. sapiens (human)
  Mutation: This is a control deletion contruct of the cytoplasmic mutant NPM1c causing AML. It contains aa.1-175 attached to the MLF1 nuclear export signal (MLF1 aa33-67)
  Entrez Gene: NPM1 (a.k.a. B23, NPM)
  Tag / fusion protein: HcRed (N terminal on backbone)
Terms and licenses: Academic/Nonprofit Terms; Industry Terms: Not Available to Industry
How to cite: pHcRed-NPMMLF1nes-C1 was a gift from Mark Minden (Addgene plasmid # 131849 ; http://n2t.net/addgene:131849 ; RRID:Addgene_131849)
